Addgene plasmid #139154: pJBL6729
Purpose: PgadE - TARGET3 - MevT - MBIS
Depositing lab: Julius Lucks. Depositing organization: Northwestern University. Publication: Dynamic Control of Gene Expression with Riboregulated Switchable Feedback Promoters. Glasscock CJ, Biggs BW, Lazar JT, Arnold JH, Burdette LA, Valdes A, Kang MK, Tullman-Ercek D, Tyo KEJ, Lucks JB. ACS Synth Biol. 2021 May 21;10(5):1199-1213. doi: 10.1021/acssynbio.1c00015. Epub 2021 Apr 9. PubMed 33834762.
Backbone
  Vector backbone: p15a
  Vector type: Bacterial Expression
Growth in bacteria
  Bacterial resistance: Chloramphenicol, 25 μg/mL
  Growth temperature: 37°C
  Growth strain: NEB Stable
  Copy number: Low Copy
Gene/Insert
  Gene/Insert name: MevT-MBIS
  Species: Synthetic
  Mutation: N/A
  Cloning method: Gibson Cloning
Terms and licenses: Academic/Nonprofit Terms; Industry Terms: Not Available to Industry
Depositor comments: Please visit https://www.biorxiv.org/content/10.1101/529180v1 for bioRxiv preprint.
How to cite: pJBL6729 was a gift from Julius Lucks (Addgene plasmid # 139154 ; http://n2t.net/addgene:139154 ; RRID:Addgene_139154)
