[The description below was written by a language model from this plasmid's Addgene catalogue record and pLannotate feature annotations shown in this document.]
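Description:
pJBL6729 is a 12.5 kb bacterial expression plasmid built on a p15A backbone for use in E. coli. It replicates from the p15A origin, which the catalogue lists as low copy and which is compatible with ColE1-type plasmids, and it is selected with chloramphenicol through a cat gene driven by its own promoter and followed by a lambda t0 terminator. A short fragment annotated as RSF origin lies next to the p15A origin and is probably only a homology match, not a second functional replicon.

The payload is the synthetic MevT-MBIS operon, eight coding sequences in the same orientation that together reconstitute the mevalonate pathway to farnesyl diphosphate. The MevT portion comprises E. coli atoB (acetoacetyl-CoA thiolase), yeast ERG13 (HMG-CoA synthase) and a fragment of yeast HMG1 (HMG-CoA reductase), converting acetyl-CoA to mevalonate. The MBIS portion comprises yeast ERG12 (mevalonate kinase), ERG8 (phosphomevalonate kinase) and MVD1 (diphosphomevalonate decarboxylase), followed by E. coli idi (IPP isomerase) and ispA (farnesyl diphosphate synthase). Two tandem copies of an rrnB T1/T7Te terminator pair close the operon.

According to the stated purpose, the operon is controlled by PgadE followed by TARGET3. Neither element is annotated in the feature table, though they presumably occupy the unannotated region upstream of atoB. The associated publication title describes riboregulated switchable feedback promoters, which suggests a stress-responsive promoter gated by an RNA regulatory target sequence so that pathway expression can be dynamically controlled. The record does not describe the mechanism, nor the cognate regulator, which is not evident on this plasmid. The construct appears intended for metabolic engineering of isoprenoid precursor production.
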