Features (pLannotate 1.2.2; 17 found; start..end, strand, type, name):
    901..2082    +  CDS            atoB: ATOB_ECOLI - Experimental evidence at protein level: Swiss-Prot protein existence level 1. From Escherichia coli (strain K12).
   2113..3585    +  CDS            ERG13: HMCS_YEAST - Also known as HMGS. Experimental evidence at protein level: Swiss-Prot protein existence level 1. This enzyme condenses acetyl-CoA with acetoacetyl-CoA to form HMG-CoA, which is the substrate for HMG-CoA reductase. From Saccharomyces cerevisiae (strain ATCC 204508 / S288c) (Baker's yeast).
   3612..5120    +  CDS            HMG1 (fragment): HMDH1_YEAST - Experimental evidence at protein level: Swiss-Prot protein existence level 1. One of 2 isozymes that catalyze the conversion of HMG-CoA to mevalonate. It is the rate-limiting enzyme of the sterol biosynthesis pathway. Involved in ergosterol biosynthesis. From Saccharomyces cerevisiae (strain ATCC 204508 / S288c) (Baker's yeast).
   5144..6472    +  CDS            ERG12: KIME_YEAST - Also known as RAR1. Experimental evidence at protein level: Swiss-Prot protein existence level 1. RAR (regulation of autonomous replication) is a protein whose activity increases the mitotic stability of plasmids. From Saccharomyces cerevisiae (strain ATCC 204508 / S288c) (Baker's yeast).
   6497..7849    +  CDS            ERG8: ERG8_YEAST - Experimental evidence at protein level: Swiss-Prot protein existence level 1. From Saccharomyces cerevisiae (strain ATCC 204508 / S288c) (Baker's yeast).
   7873..9060    +  CDS            MVD1: MVD1_YEAST - Also known as ERG19, MPD. Experimental evidence at protein level: Swiss-Prot protein existence level 1. From Saccharomyces cerevisiae (strain ATCC 204508 / S288c) (Baker's yeast).
   9084..9629    +  CDS            idi: IDI_ECOLI - Also known as ygfV. Experimental evidence at protein level: Swiss-Prot protein existence level 1. Catalyzes the 1,3-allylic rearrangement of the homoallylic substrate isopentenyl (IPP) to its highly electrophilic allylic isomer, dimethylallyl diphosphate (DMAPP). From Escherichia coli (strain K12).
   9653..10549   +  CDS            ispA: ISPA_ECOLI - Experimental evidence at protein level: Swiss-Prot protein existence level 1. From Escherichia coli (strain K12).
  10567..10638   +  terminator     rrnB T1 terminator: transcription terminator T1 from the E. coli rrnB gene
  10654..10681   +  terminator     T7Te terminator: phage T7 early transcription terminator
  10720..10791   +  terminator     rrnB T1 terminator: transcription terminator T1 from the E. coli rrnB gene
  10807..10834   +  terminator     T7Te terminator: phage T7 early transcription terminator
  10853..10908   -  rep_origin     RSF ori (fragment): Plasmids containing the RSF 1030 origin of replication can be propagated in E. coli cells that contain additional plasmids with compatible origins.
  10996..11541   -  rep_origin     p15A ori: Plasmids containing the medium-copy-number p15A origin of replication can be propagated in E. coli cells that contain a second plasmid with the ColE1 origin.
  11655..11749   -  terminator     lambda t0 terminator: transcription terminator from phage lambda
  11773..12429   -  CDS            cat: CAT_ECOLX - Experimental evidence at protein level: Swiss-Prot protein existence level 1. This enzyme is an effector of chloramphenicol resistance in bacteria. From Escherichia coli. This protein is used as a marker in many commonly used cloning vectors, such as pACYC184.
  12430..12532   -  promoter       cat promoter: promoter of the E. coli cat gene encoding chloramphenicol acetyltransferase
>Addgene plasmid #139154 | pJBL6729 | addgene full sequence | sequence record 275248 | Addgene NGS Result
TGAATTCACGAGATCTGCGGATGGGCAGTATTGGCGCTGAACGCCTGCTGGCGCGTATTCGTGGCGTTAA
TACTCTCTCCGCTACGCAGTGTTGTAGATCAATTGCGCACTATCATTGAAATAATTACCTGCTAGTGATT
ATTTCAACCTACTGAATTTCATCTAATTTTTTTCACTCTATGGCAAATTAGCCATTTCAAACATTATCAT
GGCTGATATTTTCCGTAGTCAGGTTTAATGTTTTAAAAGTGCTGTGGGAAAGTGAACAAAGAGTTCCGTA
AGCGTTGATGCTATGGGCGGTTAAATAAGTAATCCGGGTTCATTTTTTTGCAACTGGCGTTGATTACATT
GCATAAATATCCGTGTCTCCAGACGCTATATAAAAACCTGAAGACATGAATGCGTTATTTACTCAGGTAA
TTTCAATGCGTTAAAAGAAAGCTGGCAATCCAATTGCCAGCTTAAGTCGAAACAAGGAGACTCGATATTT
AAATCGGATTACATTTTAACTTTAGTAATATTCTTCAGAGATCACAAACTGGTTATTGATAACTTATTCT
TGGGCAGTAATCCGCAAACGTTAACTTTTTGTTTGCTATTTACAAGCTGATAACAACCAGGAATCTTACT
TAGGATCAATATATGGAGTGCGTGATGGATAAATCTGAAGTATTGATTAGTGTTAATAGACGTATTAGTT
CACGAAGGGTAAAGTTCTTATAGGCGTTTACTATATTGAACAACGATTCGGACAAGGATGTAAATAATGA
AAAGGATGACATATTCGAAACGACCTCTATCCTATCTATCTGCCTGTCCTGTCCTGTGTCTTTGCGGGGA
ATGTATACAGTTCATGTATATATTCCCCGCTTTTTTTTTGGATCTTAGGAGGAATATAAAATGAAAAATT
GTGTCATCGTCAGTGCGGTACGTACTGCTATCGGTAGTTTTAACGGTTCACTCGCTTCCACCAGCGCCAT
CGACCTGGGGGCGACAGTAATTAAAGCCGCCATTGAACGTGCAAAAATCGATTCACAACACGTTGATGAA
GTGATTATGGGTAACGTGTTACAAGCCGGGCTGGGGCAAAATCCGGCGCGTCAGGCACTGTTAAAAAGCG
GGCTGGCAGAAACGGTGTGCGGATTCACGGTCAATAAAGTATGTGGTTCGGGTCTTAAAAGTGTGGCGCT
TGCCGCCCAGGCCATTCAGGCAGGTCAGGCGCAGAGCATTGTGGCGGGGGGTATGGAAAATATGAGTTTA
GCCCCCTACTTACTCGATGCAAAAGCACGCTCTGGTTATCGTCTTGGAGACGGACAGGTTTATGACGTAA
TCCTGCGCGATGGCCTGATGTGCGCCACCCATGGTTATCATATGGGGATTACCGCCGAAAACGTGGCTAA
AGAGTACGGAATTACCCGTGAAATGCAGGATGAACTGGCGCTACATTCACAGCGTAAAGCGGCAGCCGCA
ATTGAGTCCGGTGCTTTTACAGCCGAAATCGTCCCGGTAAATGTTGTCACTCGAAAGAAAACCTTCGTCT
TCAGTCAAGACGAGTTCCCGAAAGCGAACTCAACGGCTGAAGCGTTAGGTGCATTGCGCCCGGCCTTCGA
TAAAGCAGGAACAGTCACCGCTGGGAACGCGTCTGGTATTAACGACGGTGCTGCCGCTCTGGTGATTATG
GAAGAATCTGCGGCGCTGGCAGCAGGCCTTACCCCCCTGGCTCGCATTAAAAGTTATGCCAGCGGTGGCG
TGCCCCCCGCATTGATGGGTATGGGGCCAGTACCTGCCACGCAAAAAGCGTTACAACTGGCGGGGCTGCA
ACTGGCGGATATTGATCTCATTGAGGCTAATGAAGCATTTGCTGCACAGTTCCTTGCCGTTGGGAAAAAC
CTGGGCTTTGATTCTGAGAAAGTGAATGTCAACGGCGGGGCCATCGCGCTCGGGCATCCTATCGGTGCCA
GTGGTGCTCGTATTCTGGTCACACTATTACATGCCATGCAGGCACGCGATAAAACGCTGGGGCTGGCAAC
ACTGTGCATTGGCGGCGGTCAGGGAATTGCGATGGTGATTGAACGGTTGAATTGAGGATCTTGAATTAAG
GAGGACAGCTAAATGAAACTCTCAACTAAACTTTGTTGGTGTGGTATTAAAGGAAGACTTAGGCCGCAAA
AGCAACAACAATTACACAATACAAACTTGCAAATGACTGAACTAAAAAAACAAAAGACCGCTGAACAAAA
AACCAGACCTCAAAATGTCGGTATTAAAGGTATCCAAATTTACATCCCAACTCAATGTGTCAACCAATCT
GAGCTAGAGAAATTTGATGGCGTTTCTCAAGGTAAATACACAATTGGTCTGGGCCAAACCAACATGTCTT
TTGTCAATGACAGAGAAGATATCTACTCGATGTCCCTAACTGTTTTGTCTAAGTTGATCAAGAGTTACAA
CATCGACACCAACAAAATTGGTAGATTAGAAGTCGGTACTGAAACTCTGATTGACAAGTCCAAGTCTGTC
AAGTCTGTCTTGATGCAATTGTTTGGTGAAAACACTGACGTCGAAGGTATTGACACGCTTAATGCCTGTT
ACGGTGGTACCAACGCGTTGTTCAACTCTTTGAACTGGATTGAATCTAACGCATGGGATGGTAGAGACGC
CATTGTAGTTTGCGGTGATATTGCCATCTACGATAAGGGTGCCGCAAGACCAACCGGTGGTGCCGGTACT
GTTGCTATGTGGATCGGTCCTGATGCTCCAATTGTATTTGACTCTGTAAGAGCTTCTTACATGGAACACG
CCTACGATTTTTACAAGCCAGATTTCACCAGCGAATATCCTTACGTCGATGGTCATTTTTCATTAACTTG
TTACGTCAAGGCTCTTGATCAAGTTTACAAGAGTTATTCCAAGAAGGCTATTTCTAAAGGGTTGGTTAGC
GATCCCGCTGGTTCGGATGCTTTGAACGTTTTGAAATATTTCGACTACAACGTTTTCCATGTTCCAACCT
GTAAATTGGTCACAAAATCATACGGTAGATTACTATATAACGATTTCAGAGCCAATCCTCAATTGTTCCC
AGAAGTTGACGCCGAATTAGCTACTCGCGATTATGACGAATCTTTAACCGATAAGAACATTGAAAAAACT
TTTGTTAATGTTGCTAAGCCATTCCACAAAGAGAGAGTTGCCCAATCTTTGATTGTTCCAACAAACACAG
GTAACATGTACACCGCATCTGTTTATGCCGCCTTTGCATCTCTATTAAACTATGTTGGATCTGACGACTT
ACAAGGCAAGCGTGTTGGTTTATTTTCTTACGGTTCCGGTTTAGCTGCATCTCTATATTCTTGCAAAATT
GTTGGTGACGTCCAACATATTATCAAGGAATTAGATATTACTAACAAATTAGCCAAGAGAATCACCGAAA
CTCCAAAGGATTACGAAGCTGCCATCGAATTGAGAGAAAATGCCCATTTGAAGAAGAACTTCAAACCTCA
AGGTTCCATTGAGCATTTGCAAAGTGGTGTTTACTACTTGACCAACATCGATGACAAATTTAGAAGATCC
TACGATGTTAAAAAATGAGGATCTAAAATAAGGAGGATTACACTATGGTTTTAACCAATAAAACAGTCAT
TTCTGGATCGAAAGTCAAAAGTTTATCATCTGCGCAATCGAGCTCATCAGGACCTTCATCATCTAGTGAG
GAAGATGATTCCCGCGATATTGAAAGCTTGGATAAGAAAATACGTCCTTTAGAAGAATTAGAAGCATTAT
TAAGTAGTGGAAATACAAAACAATTGAAGAACAAAGAGGTCGCTGCCTTGGTTATTCACGGTAAGTTACC
TTTGTACGCTTTGGAGAAAAAATTAGGTGATACTACGAGAGCGGTTGCGGTACGTAGGAAGGCTCTTTCA
ATTTTGGCAGAAGCTCCTGTATTAGCATCTGATCGTTTACCATATAAAAATTATGACTACGACCGCGTAT
TTGGCGCTTGTTGTGAAAATGTTATAGGTTACATGCCTTTGCCCGTTGGTGTTATAGGCCCCTTGGTTAT
CGATGGTACATCTTATCATATACCAATGGCAACTACAGAGGGTTGTTTGGTAGCTTCTGCCATGCGTGGC
TGTAAGGCAATCAATGCTGGCGGTGGTGCAACAACTGTTTTAACTAAGGATGGTATGACAAGAGGCCCAG
TAGTCCGTTTCCCAACTTTGAAAAGATCCGGTGCCTGTAAGATATGGTTAGACTCAGAAGAGGGACAAAA
CGCAATTAAAAAAGCTTTTAACTCTACATCAAGATTTGCACGTCTGCAACATATTCAAACTTGTCTAGCA
GGAGATTTACTCTTCATGAGATTTAGAACAACTACTGGTGACGCAATGGGTATGAATATGATTTCTAAAG
GTGTCGAATACTCATTAAAGCAAATGGTAGAAGAGTATGGCTGGGAAGATATGGAGGTTGTCTCCGTTTC
TGGTAACTACTGTACCGACAAAAAACCAGCTGCCATCAACTGGATCGAAGGTCGTGGTAAGAGTGTCGTC
GCAGAAGCTACTATTCCTGGTGATGTTGTCAGAAAAGTGTTAAAAAGTGATGTTTCCGCATTGGTTGAGT
TGAACATTGCTAAGAATTTGGTTGGATCTGCAATGGCTGGGTCTGTTGGTGGATTTAACGCACATGCAGC
TAATTTAGTGACAGCTGTTTTCTTGGCATTAGGACAAGATCCTGCACAAAATGTTGAAAGTTCCAACTGT
ATAACATTGATGAAAGAAGTGGACGGTGATTTGAGAATTTCCGTATCCATGCCATCCATCGAAGTAGGTA
CCATCGGTGGTGGTACTGTTCTAGAACCACAAGGTGCCATGTTGGACTTATTAGGTGTAAGAGGCCCGCA
TGCTACCGCTCCTGGTACCAACGCACGTCAATTAGCAAGAATAGTTGCCTGTGCCGTCTTGGCAGGTGAA
TTATCCTTATGTGCTGCCCTAGCAGCCGGCCATTTGGTTCAAAGTCATATGACCCACAACAGGAAACCTG
CTGAACCAACAAAACCTAACAATTTGGACGCCACTGATATAAATCGTTTGAAAGATGGGTCCGTCACCTG
CATTAAATCCTGAGGATCTAGGAGGTTAATTGGATGTCATTACCGTTCTTAACTTCTGCACCGGGAAAGG
TTATTATTTTTGGTGAACACTCTGCTGTGTACAACAAGCCTGCCGTCGCTGCTAGTGTGTCTGCGTTGAG
AACCTACCTGCTAATAAGCGAGTCATCTGCACCAGATACTATTGAATTGGACTTCCCGGACATTAGCTTT
AATCATAAGTGGTCCATCAATGATTTCAATGCCATCACCGAGGATCAAGTAAACTCCCAAAAATTGGCCA
AGGCTCAACAAGCCACCGATGGCTTGTCTCAGGAACTCGTTAGTCTTTTGGACCCGTTGTTAGCTCAACT
ATCCGAATCCTTCCACTACCATGCAGCGTTTTGTTTCCTGTATATGTTTGTTTGCCTATGCCCCCATGCC
AAGAATATTAAGTTTTCTTTAAAGTCTACTTTACCCATCGGTGCTGGGTTGGGCTCAAGCGCCTCTATTT
CTGTATCACTGGCCTTAGCTATGGCCTACTTGGGGGGGTTAATAGGATCTAATGACTTGGAAAAGCTGTC
AGAAAACGATAAGCATATAGTGAATCAATGGGCCTTCATAGGTGAAAAGTGTATTCACGGTACCCCTTCA
GGAATAGATAACGCTGTGGCCACTTATGGTAATGCCCTGCTATTTGAAAAAGACTCACATAATGGAACAA
TAAACACAAACAATTTTAAGTTCTTAGATGATTTCCCAGCCATTCCAATGATCCTAACCTATACTAGGAT
TCCAAGGTCTACAAAAGACCTTGTTGCTCGCGTTCGTGTGTTGGTCACCGAGAAATTTCCTGAAGTTATG
AAGCCAATTCTAGATGCCATGGGTGAATGTGCCCTACAAGGCTTAGAGATCATGACTAAGTTAAGTAAAT
GTAAAGGCACCGATGACGAGGCTGTAGAAAATAATAATGAACTGTATGAACAACTATTGGAATTGATAAG
AATAAATCATGGACTGCTTGTCTCAATCGGTGTTTCTCATCCTGGATTAGAACTTATTAAAAATCTGAGC
GATGATTTGAGAATTGGCTCCACAAAACTTACCGGTGCTGGTGGCGGCGGTTGCTCTTTGACTTTGTTAC
GAAGAGACATTACTCAAGAGCAAATTGACAGCTTCAAAAAGAAATTGCAAGATGATTTTAGTTACGAGAC
ATTTGAAACAGACTTGGGTGGGACTGGCTGCTGTTTGTTAAGCGCAAAAAATTTGAATAAAGACCTTAAA
ATCAAATCCCTAGTATTCCAATTATTTGAAAATAAAACTACCACAAAGCAACAAATTGACGATCTATTAT
TGCCAGGAAACACGAATTTACCATGGACTTCATAGGGATCTTAAGGAGGATACCCTATGTCAGAGTTGAG
AGCCTTCAGTGCCCCAGGGAAAGCGTTACTAGCTGGTGGATATTTAGTTTTAGATACAAAATATGAAGCA
TTTGTAGTCGGATTATCGGCAAGAATGCATGCTGTAGCCCATCCTTACGGTTCATTGCAAGGGTCTGATA
AGTTTGAAGTGCGTGTGAAAAGTAAACAATTTAAAGATGGGGAGTGGCTGTACCATATAAGTCCTAAAAG
TGGCTTCATTCCTGTTTCGATAGGCGGATCTAAGAACCCTTTCATTGAAAAAGTTATCGCTAACGTATTT
AGCTACTTTAAACCTAACATGGACGACTACTGCAATAGAAACTTGTTCGTTATTGATATTTTCTCTGATG
ATGCCTACCATTCTCAGGAGGATAGCGTTACCGAACATCGTGGCAACAGAAGATTGAGTTTTCATTCGCA
CAGAATTGAAGAAGTTCCCAAAACAGGGCTGGGCTCCTCGGCAGGTTTAGTCACAGTTTTAACTACAGCT
TTGGCCTCCTTTTTTGTATCGGACCTGGAAAATAATGTAGACAAATATAGAGAAGTTATTCATAATTTAG
CACAAGTTGCTCATTGTCAAGCTCAGGGTAAAATTGGAAGCGGGTTTGATGTAGCGGCGGCAGCATATGG
ATCTATCAGATATAGAAGATTCCCACCCGCATTAATCTCTAATTTGCCAGATATTGGAAGTGCTACTTAC
GGCAGTAAACTGGCGCATTTGGTTGATGAAGAAGACTGGAATATTACGATTAAAAGTAACCATTTACCTT
CGGGATTAACTTTATGGATGGGCGATATTAAGAATGGTTCAGAAACAGTAAAACTGGTCCAGAAGGTAAA
AAATTGGTATGATTCGCATATGCCAGAAAGCTTGAAAATATATACAGAACTCGATCATGCAAATTCTAGA
TTTATGGATGGACTATCTAAACTAGATCGCTTACACGAGACTCATGACGATTACAGCGATCAGATATTTG
AGTCTCTTGAGAGGAATGACTGTACCTGTCAAAAGTATCCTGAAATCACAGAAGTTAGAGATGCAGTTGC
CACAATTAGACGTTCCTTTAGAAAAATAACTAAAGAATCTGGTGCCGATATCGAACCTCCCGTACAAACT
AGCTTATTGGATGATTGCCAGACCTTAAAAGGAGTTCTTACTTGCTTAATACCTGGTGCTGGTGGTTATG
ACGCCATTGCAGTGATTACTAAGCAAGATGTTGATCTTAGGGCTCAAACCGCTAATGACAAAAGATTTTC
TAAGGTTCAATGGCTGGATGTAACTCAGGCTGACTGGGGTGTTAGGAAAGAAAAAGATCCGGAAACTTAT
CTTGATAAATAGGGATCTAGGAGGATTATGAGATGACCGTTTACACAGCATCCGTTACCGCACCCGTCAA
CATCGCAACCCTTAAGTATTGGGGGAAAAGGGACACGAAGTTGAATCTGCCCACCAATTCGTCCATATCA
GTGACTTTATCGCAAGATGACCTCAGAACGTTGACCTCTGCGGCTACTGCACCTGAGTTTGAACGCGACA
CTTTGTGGTTAAATGGAGAACCACACAGCATCGACAATGAAAGAACTCAAAATTGTCTGCGCGACCTACG
CCAATTAAGAAAGGAAATGGAATCGAAGGACGCCTCATTGCCCACATTATCTCAATGGAAACTCCACATT
GTCTCCGAAAATAACTTTCCTACAGCAGCTGGTTTAGCTTCCTCCGCTGCTGGCTTTGCTGCATTGGTCT
CTGCAATTGCTAAGTTATACCAATTACCACAGTCAACTTCAGAAATATCTAGAATAGCAAGAAAGGGGTC
TGGTTCAGCTTGTAGATCGTTGTTTGGCGGATACGTGGCCTGGGAAATGGGAAAAGCTGAAGATGGTCAT
GATTCCATGGCAGTACAAATCGCAGACAGCTCTGACTGGCCTCAGATGAAAGCTTGTGTCCTAGTTGTCA
GCGATATTAAAAAGGATGTGAGTTCCACTCAGGGTATGCAATTGACCGTGGCAACCTCCGAACTATTTAA
AGAAAGAATTGAACATGTCGTACCAAAGAGATTTGAAGTCATGCGTAAAGCCATTGTTGAAAAAGATTTC
GCCACCTTTGCAAAGGAAACAATGATGGATTCCAACTCTTTCCATGCCACATGTTTGGACTCTTTCCCTC
CAATATTCTACATGAATGACACTTCCAAGCGTATCATCAGTTGGTGCCACACCATTAATCAGTTTTACGG
AGAAACAATCGTTGCATACACGTTTGATGCAGGTCCAAATGCTGTGTTGTACTACTTAGCTGAAAATGAG
TCGAAACTCTTTGCATTTATCTATAAATTGTTTGGCTCTGTTCCTGGATGGGACAAGAAATTTACTACTG
AGCAGCTTGAGGCTTTCAACCATCAATTTGAATCATCTAACTTTACTGCACGTGAATTGGATCTTGAGTT
GCAAAAGGATGTTGCCAGAGTGATTTTAACTCAAGTCGGTTCAGGCCCACAAGAAACAAACGAATCTTTG
ATTGACGCAAAGACTGGTCTACCAAAGGAATAAGGATCTAGGAGGTAATGATAATGCAAACGGAACACGT
CATTTTATTGAATGCACAGGGAGTTCCCACGGGTACGCTGGAAAAGTATGCCGCACACACGGCAGACACC
CGCTTACATCTCGCGTTCTCCAGTTGGCTGTTTAATGCCAAAGGACAATTATTAGTTACCCGCCGCGCAC
TGAGCAAAAAAGCATGGCCTGGCGTGTGGACTAACTCGGTTTGTGGGCACCCACAACTGGGAGAAAGCAA
CGAAGACGCAGTGATCCGCCGTTGCCGTTATGAGCTTGGCGTGGAAATTACGCCTCCTGAATCTATCTAT
CCTGACTTTCGCTACCGCGCCACCGATCCGAGTGGCATTGTGGAAAATGAAGTGTGTCCGGTATTTGCCG
CACGCACCACTAGTGCGTTACAGATCAATGATGATGAAGTGATGGATTATCAATGGTGTGATTTAGCAGA
TGTATTACACGGTATTGATGCCACGCCGTGGGCGTTCAGTCCGTGGATGGTGATGCAGGCGACAAATCGC
GAAGCCAGAAAACGATTATCTGCATTTACCCAGCTTAAATAAGGATCTAGGAGGTTACTCATATGGACTT
TCCGCAGCAACTCGAAGCCTGCGTTAAGCAGGCCAACCAGGCGCTGAGCCGTTTTATCGCCCCACTGCCC
TTTCAGAACACTCCCGTGGTCGAAACCATGCAGTATGGCGCATTATTAGGTGGTAAGCGCCTGCGACCTT
TCCTGGTTTATGCCACCGGTCATATGTTCGGCGTTAGCACAAACACGCTGGACGCACCCGCTGCCGCCGT
TGAGTGTATCCACGCTTACTCATTAATTCATGATGATTTACCGGCAATGGATGATGACGATCTGCGTCGC
GGTTTGCCAACCTGCCATGTGAAGTTTGGCGAAGCAAACGCGATTCTCGCTGGCGACGCTTTACAAACGC
TGGCGTTCTCGATTTTAAGCGATGCCGATATGCCGGAAGTGTCGGACCGCGACAGAATTTCGATGATTTC
TGAACTGGCGAGCGCCAGTGGTATTGCCGGAATGTGCGGTGGTCAGGCATTAGATTTAGACGCGGAAGGC
AAACACGTACCTCTGGACGCGCTTGAGCGTATTCATCGTCATAAAACCGGCGCATTGATTCGCGCCGCCG
TTCGCCTTGGTGCATTAAGCGCCGGAGATAAAGGACGTCGTGCTCTGCCGGTACTCGACAAGTATGCAGA
GAGCATCGGCCTTGCCTTCCAGGTTCAGGATGACATCCTGGATGTGGTGGGAGATACTGCAACGTTGGGA
AAACGCCAGGGTGCCGACCAGCAACTTGGTAAAAGTACCTACCCTGCACTTCTGGGCCTTGAGCAAGCCC
GGAAGAAAGCCCGGGATCTGATCGACGATGCCCGTCAGTCGCTGAAACAACTGGCTGAACAGTCACTCGA
TACCTCGGCACTGGAAGCGCTAGCGGACTACATCATCCAGCGTAATAAATAAGGATCTCCAGGCATCAAA
TAAAACGAAAGGCTCAGTCGAAAGACTGGGCCTTTCGTTTTATCTGTTGTTTGTCGGTGAACGCTCTCTA
CTAGAGTCACACTGGCTCACCTTCGGGTGGGCCTTTCTGCGTTTATAGGATCCTAACTCGAGTAAGGATC
TCCAGGCATCAAATAAAACGAAAGGCTCAGTCGAAAGACTGGGCCTTTCGTTTTATCTGTTGTTTGTCGG
TGAACGCTCTCTACTAGAGTCACACTGGCTCACCTTCGGGTGGGCCTTTCTGCGTTTATACCTAGGGATA
TATTCCGCTTCCTCGCTCACTGACTCGCTACGCTCGGTCGTTCGACTGCGGCGAGCGGAAATGGCTTACG
AACGGGGCGGAGATTTCCTGGAAGATGCCAGGAAGATACTTAACAGGGAAGTGAGAGGGCCGCGGCAAAG
CCGTTTTTCCATAGGCTCCGCCCCCCTGACAAGCATCACGAAATCTGACGCTCAAATCAGTGGTGGCGAA
ACCCGACAGGACTATAAAGATACCAGGCGTTTCCCCCTGGCGGCTCCCTCGTGCGCTCTCCTGTTCCTGC
CTTTCGGTTTACCGGTGTCATTCCGCTGTTATGGCCGCGTTTGTCTCATTCCACGCCTGACACTCAGTTC
CGGGTAGGCAGTTCGCTCCAAGCTGGACTGTATGCACGAACCCCCCGTTCAGTCCGACCGCTGCGCCTTA
TCCGGTAACTATCGTCTTGAGTCCAACCCGGAAAGACATGCAAAAGCACCACTGGCAGCAGCCACTGGTA
ATTGATTTAGAGGAGTTAGTCTTGAAGTCATGCGCCGGTTAAGGCTAAACTGAAAGGACAAGTTTTGGTG
ACTGCGCTCCTCCAAGCCAGTTACCTCGGTTCAAAGAGTTGGTAGCTCAGAGAACCTTCGAAAAACCGCC
CTGCAAGGCGGTTTTTTCGTTTTCAGAGCAAGAGATTACGCGCAGACCAAAACGATCTCAAGAAGATCAT
CTTATTAATCAGATAAAATATTTCTAGATTTCAGTGCAATTTATCTCTTCAAATGTAGCACCTGAAGTCA
GCCCCATACGATATAAGTTGTTACTAGTGCTTGGATTCTCACCAATAAAAAACGCCCGGCGGCAACCGAG
CGTTCTGAACAAATCCAGATGGAGTTCTGAGGTCATTACTGGATCTATCAACAGGAGTCCAAGCGAGCTC
GATATCAAATTACGCCCCGCCCTGCCACTCATCGCAGTACTGTTGTAATTCATTAAGCATTCTGCCGACA
TGGAAGCCATCACAAACGGCATGATGAACCTGAATCGCCAGCGGCATCAGCACCTTGTCGCCTTGCGTAT
AATATTTGCCCATGGTGAAAACGGGGGCGAAGAAGTTGTCCATATTGGCCACGTTTAAATCAAAACTGGT
GAAACTCACCCAGGGATTGGCTGAGACGAAAAACATATTCTCAATAAACCCTTTAGGGAAATAGGCCAGG
TTTTCACCGTAACACGCCACATCTTGCGAATATATGTGTAGAAACTGCCGGAAATCGTCGTGGTATTCAC
TCCAGAGCGATGAAAACGTTTCAGTTTGCTCATGGAAAACGGTGTAACAAGGGTGAACACTATCCCATAT
CACCAGCTCACCGTCTTTCATTGCCATACGAAATTCCGGATGAGCATTCATCAGGCGGGCAAGAATGTGA
ATAAAGGCCGGATAAAACTTGTGCTTATTTTTCTTTACGGTCTTTAAAAAGGCCGTAATATCCAGCTGAA
CGGTCTGGTTATAGGTACATTGAGCAACTGACTGAAATGCCTCAAAATGTTCTTTACGATGCCATTGGGA
TATATCAACGGTGGTATATCCAGTGATTTTTTTCTCCATTTTAGCTTCCTTAGCTCCTGAAAATCTCGAT
AACTCAAAAAATACGCCCGGTAGTGATCTTATTTCATTATGGTGAAAGTTGGAACCTCTTACGTGCCGAT
CAACGTCTCATT
